>Addgene plasmid #116263 | pHAGE-EGFR-H835L | addgene full sequence | sequence record 238025 | Addgene NGS Result
CGGCCTCTGAGCTATTCCAGAAGTAGTGAGGAGGCTTTTTTGGAGGCCTAGGCTTTTGCAAAAAGCTCCC
CGTGGCACGACAGGTTTCCCGACTGGAAAGCGGGCAGTGAGCGCAACGCAATTAATGTGAGTTAGCTCAC
TCATTAGGCACCCCAGGCTTTACACTTTATGCTTCCGGCTCGTATGTTGTGTGGAATTGTGAGCGGATAA
CAATTTCACACAGGAAACAGCTATGACATGATTACGAATTTCACAAATAAAGCATTTTTTTCACTGCATT
CTAGTTGTGGTTTGTCCAAACTCATCAATGTATCTTATCATGTCTGGATCAACTGGATAACTCAAGCTAA
CCAAAATCATCCCAAACTTCCCACCCCATACCCTATTACCACTGCCAATTACCTGTGGTTTCATTTACTC
TAAACCTGTGATTCCTCTGAATTATTTTCATTTTAAAGAAATTGTATTTGTTAAATATGTACTACAAACT
TAGTAGTTGGAAGGGCTAATTCACTCCCAAAGAAGACAAGATATCCTTGATCTGTGGATCTACCACACAC
AAGGCTACTTCCCTGATTAGCAGAACTACACACCAGGGCCAGGGGTCAGATATCCACTGACCTTTGGATG
GTGCTACAAGCTAGTACCAGTTGAGCCAGATAAGGTAGAAGAGGCCAATAAAGGAGAGAACACCAGCTTG
TTACACCCTGTGAGCCTGCATGGGATGGATGACCCGGAGAGAGAAGTGTTAGAGTGGAGGTTTGACAGCC
GCCTAGCATTTCATCACGTGGCCCGAGAGCTGCATCCGGAGTACTTCAAGAACTGCTGATATCGAGCTTG
CTACAAGGGACTTTCCGCTGGGGACTTTCCAGGGAGGCGTGGCCTGGGCGGGACTGGGGAGTGGCGAGCC
CTCAGATCCTGCATATAAGCAGCTGCTTTTTGCCTGTACTGGGTCTCTCTGGTTAGACCAGATCTGAGCC
TGGGAGCTCTCTGGCTAACTAGGGAACCCACTGCTTAAGCCTCAATAAAGCTTGCCTTGAGTGCTTCAAG
TAGTGTGTGCCCGTCTGTTGTGTGACTCTGGTAACTAGAGATCCCTCAGACCCTTTTAGTCAGTGTGGAA
AATCTCTAGCAGTGGCGCCCGAACAGGGACTTGAAAGCGAAAGGGAAACCAGAGGAGCTCTCTCGACGCA
GGACTCGGCTTGCTGAAGCGCGCACGGCAAGAGGCGAGGGGCGGCGACTGGTGAGTACGCCAAAAATTTT
GACTAGCGGAGGCTAGAAGGAGAGAGATGGGTGCGAGAGCGTCAGTATTAAGCGGGGGAGAATTAGATCG
CGATGGGAAAAAATTCGGTTAAGGCCAGGGGGAAAGAAAAAATATAAATTAAAACATATAGTATGGGCAA
GCAGGGAGCTAGAACGATTCGCAGTTAATCCTGGCCTGTTAGAAACATCAGAAGGCTGTAGACAAATACT
GGGACAGCTACAACCATCCCTTCAGACAGGATCAGAAGAACTTAGATCATTATATAATACAGTAGCAACC
CTCTATTGTGTGCATCAAAGGATAGAGATAAAAGACACCAAGGAAGCTTTAGACAAGATAGAGGAAGAGC
AAAACAAAAGTAAGACCACCGCACAGCAAGCGGCCGGCCGCTGATCTTCAGACCTGGAGGAGGAGATATG
AGGGACAATTGGAGAAGTGAATTATATAAATATAAAGTAGTAAAAATTGAACCATTAGGAGTAGCACCCA
CCAAGGCAAAGAGAAGAGTGGTGCAGAGAGAAAAAAGAGCAGTGGGAATAGGAGCTTTGTTCCTTGGGTT
CTTGGGAGCAGCAGGAAGCACTATGGGCGCAGCGTCAATGACGCTGACGGTACAGGCCAGACAATTATTG
TCTGGTATAGTGCAGCAGCAGAACAATTTGCTGAGGGCTATTGAGGCGCAACAGCATCTGTTGCAACTCA
CAGTCTGGGGCATCAAGCAGCTCCAGGCAAGAATCCTGGCTGTGGAAAGATACCTAAAGGATCAACAGCT
CCTGGGGATTTGGGGTTGCTCTGGAAAACTCATTTGCACCACTGCTGTGCCTTGGAATGCTAGTTGGAGT
AATAAATCTCTGGAACAGATTTGGAATCACACGACCTGGATGGAGTGGGACAGAGAAATTAACAATTACA
CAAGCTTAATACACTCCTTAATTGAAGAATCGCAAAACCAGCAAGAAAAGAATGAACAAGAATTATTGGA
ATTAGATAAATGGGCAAGTTTGTGGAATTGGTTTAACATAACAAATTGGCTGTGGTATATAAAATTATTC
ATAATGATAGTAGGAGGCTTGGTAGGTTTAAGAATAGTTTTTGCTGTACTTTCTATAGTGAATAGAGTTA
GGCAGGGATATTCACCATTATCGTTTCAGACCCACCTCCCAACCCCGAGGGGACCCGACAGGCCCGAAGG
AATAGAAGAAGAAGGTGGAGAGAGAGACAGAGACAGATCCATTCGATTAGTGAACGGATCTCGACGGTAT
CGCCGAATTCACAAATGGCAGTATTCATCCACAATTTTAAAAGAAAAGGGGGGATTGGGGGGTACAGTGC
AGGGGAAAGAATAGTAGACATAATAGCAACAGACATACAAACTAAAGAATTACAAAAACAAATTACAAAA
ATTCAAAATTTTCGGGTTTATTACAGGGACAGCAGAGATCCAGTTTGGACTAGTCGTGAGGCTCCGGTGC
CCGTCAGTGGGCAGAGCGCACATCGCCCACAGTCCCCGAGAAGTTGGGGGGAGGGGTCGGCAATTGAACC
GGTGCCTAGAGAAGGTGGCGCGGGGTAAACTGGGAAAGTGATGTCGTGTACTGGCTCCGCCTTTTTCCCG
AGGGTGGGGGAGAACCGTATATAAGTGCAGTAGTCGCCGTGAACGTTCTTTTTCGCAACGGGTTTGCCGC
CAGAACACAGGTAAGTGCCGTGTGTGGTTCCCGCGGGCCTGGCCTCTTTACGGGTTATGGCCCTTGCGTG
CCTTGAATTACTTCCACCTGGCTGCAGTACGTGATTCTTGATCCCGAGCTTCGGGTTGGAAGTGGGTGGG
AGAGTTCGAGGCCTTGCGCTTAAGGAGCCCCTTCGCCTCGTGCTTGAGTTGAGGCCTGGCCTGGGCGCTG
GGGCCGCCGCGTGCGAATCTGGTGGCACCTTCGCGCCTGTCTCGCTGCTTTCGATAAGTCTCTAGCCATT
TAAAATTTTTGATGACCTGCTGCGACGCTTTTTTTCTGGCAAGATAGTCTTGTAAATGCGGGCCAAGATC
TGCACACTGGTATTTCGGTTTTTGGGGCCGCGGGCGGCGACGGGGCCCGTGCGTCCCAGCGCACATGTTC
GGCGAGGCGGGGCCTGCGAGCGCGGCCACCGAGAATCGGACGGGGGTAGTCTCAAGCTGGCCGGCCTGCT
CTGGTGCCTGGCCTCGCGCCGCCGTGTATCGCCCCGCCCTGGGCGGCAAGGCTGGCCCGGTCGGCACCAG
TTGCGTGAGCGGAAAGATGGCCGCTTCCCGGCCCTGCTGCAGGGAGCTCAAAATGGAGGACGCGGCGCTC
GGGAGAGCGGGCGGGTGAGTCACCCACACAAAGGAAAAGGGCCTTTCCGTCCTCAGCCGTCGCTTCATGT
GACTCCACGGAGTACCGGGCGCCGTCCAGGCACCTCGATTAGTTCTCGAGCTTTTGGAGTACGTCGTCTT
TAGGTTGGGGGGAGGGGTTTTATGCGATGGAGTTTCCCCACACTGAGTGGGTGGAGACTGAAGTTAGGCC
AGCTTGGCACTTGATGTAATTCTCCTTGGAATTTGCCCTTTTTGAGTTTGGATCTTGGTTCATTCTCAAG
CCTCAGACAGTGGTTCAAAGTTTTTTTCTTCCATTTCAGGTGTCGTGAAGCGGCCCTGCAGATATCAACA
AGTTTGTACAAAAAAGCAGGCACCATGCGACCCTCCGGGACGGCCGGGGCAGCGCTCCTGGCGCTGCTGG
CTGCGCTCTGCCCGGCGAGTCGGGCTCTGGAGGAAAAGAAAGTTTGCCAAGGCACGAGTAACAAGCTCAC
GCAGTTGGGCACTTTTGAAGATCATTTTCTCAGCCTCCAGAGGATGTTCAATAACTGTGAGGTGGTCCTT
GGGAATTTGGAAATTACCTATGTGCAGAGGAATTATGATCTTTCCTTCTTAAAGACCATCCAGGAGGTGG
CTGGTTATGTCCTCATTGCCCTCAACACAGTGGAGCGAATTCCTTTGGAAAACCTGCAGATCATCAGAGG
AAATATGTACTACGAAAATTCCTATGCCTTAGCAGTCTTATCTAACTATGATGCAAATAAAACCGGACTG
AAGGAGCTGCCCATGAGAAATTTACAGGAAATCCTGCATGGCGCCGTGCGGTTCAGCAACAACCCTGCCC
TGTGCAACGTGGAGAGCATCCAGTGGCGGGACATAGTCAGCAGTGACTTTCTCAGCAACATGTCGATGGA
CTTCCAGAACCACCTGGGCAGCTGCCAAAAGTGTGATCCAAGCTGTCCCAATGGGAGCTGCTGGGGTGCA
GGAGAGGAGAACTGCCAGAAACTGACCAAAATCATCTGTGCCCAGCAGTGCTCCGGGCGCTGCCGTGGCA
AGTCCCCCAGTGACTGCTGCCACAACCAGTGTGCTGCAGGCTGCACAGGCCCCCGGGAGAGCGACTGCCT
GGTCTGCCGCAAATTCCGAGACGAAGCCACGTGCAAGGACACCTGCCCCCCACTCATGCTCTACAACCCC
ACCACGTACCAGATGGATGTGAACCCCGAGGGCAAATACAGCTTTGGTGCCACCTGCGTGAAGAAGTGTC
CCCGTAATTATGTGGTGACAGATCACGGCTCGTGCGTCCGAGCCTGTGGGGCCGACAGCTATGAGATGGA
GGAAGACGGCGTCCGCAAGTGTAAGAAGTGCGAAGGGCCTTGCCGCAAAGTGTGTAACGGAATAGGTATT
GGTGAATTTAAAGACTCACTCTCCATAAATGCTACGAATATTAAACACTTCAAAAACTGCACCTCCATCA
GTGGCGATCTCCACATCCTGCCGGTGGCATTTAGGGGTGACTCCTTCACACATACTCCTCCTCTGGATCC
ACAGGAACTGGATATTCTGAAAACCGTAAAGGAAATCACAGGGTTTTTGCTGATTCAGGCTTGGCCTGAA
AACAGGACGGACCTCCATGCCTTTGAGAACCTAGAAATCATACGCGGCAGGACCAAGCAACATGGTCAGT
TTTCTCTTGCAGTCGTCAGCCTGAACATAACATCCTTGGGATTACGCTCCCTCAAGGAGATAAGTGATGG
AGATGTGATAATTTCAGGAAACAAAAATTTGTGCTATGCAAATACAATAAACTGGAAAAAACTGTTTGGG
ACCTCCGGTCAGAAAACCAAAATTATAAGCAACAGAGGTGAAAACAGCTGCAAGGCCACAGGCCAGGTCT
GCCATGCCTTGTGCTCCCCCGAGGGCTGCTGGGGCCCGGAGCCCAGGGACTGCGTCTCTTGCCGGAATGT
CAGCCGAGGCAGGGAATGCGTGGACAAGTGCAACCTTCTGGAGGGTGAGCCAAGGGAGTTTGTGGAGAAC
TCTGAGTGCATACAGTGCCACCCAGAGTGCCTGCCTCAGGCCATGAACATCACCTGCACAGGACGGGGAC
CAGACAACTGTATCCAGTGTGCCCACTACATTGACGGCCCCCACTGCGTCAAGACCTGCCCGGCAGGAGT
CATGGGAGAAAACAACACCCTGGTCTGGAAGTACGCAGACGCCGGCCATGTGTGCCACCTGTGCCATCCA
AACTGCACCTACGGATGCACTGGGCCAGGTCTTGAAGGCTGTCCAACGAATGGGCCTAAGATCCCGTCCA
TCGCCACTGGGATGGTGGGGGCCCTCCTCTTGCTGCTGGTGGTGGCCCTGGGGATCGGCCTCTTCATGCG
AAGGCGCCACATCGTTCGGAAGCGCACGCTGCGGAGGCTGCTGCAGGAGAGGGAGCTTGTGGAGCCTCTT
ACACCCAGTGGAGAAGCTCCCAACCAAGCTCTCTTGAGGATCTTGAAGGAAACTGAATTCAAAAAGATCA
AAGTGCTGGGCTCCGGTGCGTTCGGCACGGTGTATAAGGGACTCTGGATCCCAGAAGGTGAGAAAGTTAA
AATTCCCGTCGCTATCAAGGAATTAAGAGAAGCAACATCTCCGAAAGCCAACAAGGAAATCCTCGATGAA
GCCTACGTGATGGCCAGCGTGGACAACCCCCACGTGTGCCGCCTGCTGGGCATCTGCCTCACCTCCACCG
TGCAGCTCATCACGCAGCTCATGCCCTTCGGCTGCCTCCTGGACTATGTCCGGGAACACAAAGACAATAT
TGGCTCCCAGTACCTGCTCAACTGGTGTGTGCAGATCGCAAAGGGCATGAACTACTTGGAGGACCGTCGC
TTGGTGCTCCGCGACCTGGCAGCCAGGAACGTACTGGTGAAAACACCGCAGCATGTCAAGATCACAGATT
TTGGGCTGGCCAAACTGCTGGGTGCGGAAGAGAAAGAATACCATGCAGAAGGAGGCAAAGTGCCTATCAA
GTGGATGGCATTGGAATCAATTTTACACAGAATCTATACCCACCAGAGTGATGTCTGGAGCTACGGGGTG
ACCGTTTGGGAGTTGATGACCTTTGGATCCAAGCCATATGACGGAATCCCTGCCAGCGAGATCTCCTCCA
TCCTGGAGAAAGGAGAACGCCTCCCTCAGCCACCCATATGTACCATCGATGTCTACATGATCATGGTCAA
GTGCTGGATGATAGACGCAGATAGTCGCCCAAAGTTCCGTGAGTTGATCATCGAATTCTCCAAAATGGCC
CGAGACCCCCAGCGCTACCTTGTCATTCAGGGGGATGAAAGAATGCATTTGCCAAGTCCTACAGACTCCA
ACTTCTACCGTGCCCTGATGGATGAAGAAGACATGGACGACGTGGTGGATGCCGACGAGTACCTCATCCC
ACAGCAGGGCTTCTTCAGCAGCCCCTCCACGTCACGGACTCCCCTCCTGAGCTCTCTGAGTGCAACCAGC
AACAATTCCACCGTGGCTTGCATTGATAGAAATGGGCTGCAAAGCTGTCCCATCAAGGAAGACAGCTTCT
TGCAGCGATACAGCTCAGACCCCACAGGCGCCTTGACTGAGGACAGCATAGACGACACCTTCCTCCCAGT
GCCTGAATACATAAACCAGTCCGTTCCCAAAAGGCCCGCTGGCTCTGTGCAGAATCCTGTCTATCACAAT
CAGCCTCTGAACCCCGCGCCCAGCAGAGACCCACACTACCAGGACCCCCACAGCACTGCAGTGGGCAACC
CCGAGTATCTCAACACTGTCCAGCCCACCTGTGTCAACAGCACATTCGACAGCCCTGCCCACTGGGCCCA
GAAAGGCAGCCACCAAATTAGCCTGGACAACCCTGACTACCAGCAGGACTTCTTTCCCAAGGAAGCCAAG
CCAAATGGCATCTTTAAGGGCTCCACAGCTGAAAATGCAGAATACCTAAGGGTCGCGCCACAAAGCAGTG
AATTTATTGGAGCATAGAACCCAGCTTTCTTGTACAAAGTGGTGATATCCAATTAACCCTCACTAAAGGT
TAAGAAGAATTGTATATGAGAGTCCCTATAGTGAGTCGTATTACCACCCAACTTTTCTATACAAAGTGGT
TGATATCCAGCACAGTGGCGGCCGCTCGAGTCTAGAGGGCCCGCGGTTCGAAGGTAAGCCTATCCCTAAC
CCTCTCCTCGGTCTCGATTCTACGCGTACCGGTTAGTAATGAGATCCCTCCCCCCCCCCTAACGTTACTG
GCCGAAGCCGCTTGGAATAAGGCCGGTGTGCGTTTGTCTATATGTTATTTTCCACCATATTGCCGTCTTT
TGGCAATGTGAGGGCCCGGAAACCTGGCCCTGTCTTCTTGACGAGCATTCCTAGGGGTCTTTCCCCTCTC
GCCAAAGGAATGCAAGGTCTGTTGAATGTCGTGAAGGAAGCAGTTCCTCTGGAAGCTTCTTGAAGACAAA
CAACGTCTGTAGCGACCCTTTGCAGGCAGCGGAACCCCCCACCTGGCGACAGGTGCCTCTGCGGCCAAAA
GCCACGTGTATAAGATACACCTGCAAAGGCGGCACAACCCCAGTGCCACGTTGTGAGTTGGATAGTTGTG
GAAAGAGTCAAATGGCTCTCCTCAAGCGTATTCAACAAGGGGCTGAAGGATGCCCAGAAGGTACCCCATT
GTATGGGATCTGATCTGGGGCCTCGGTGCACATGCTTTACATGTGTTTAGTCGAGGTTAAAAAAACGTCT
AGGCCCCCCGAACCACGGGGACGTGGTTTTCCTTTGAAAAACACGATGATAATATGGCCACACATATGAC
CGAGTACAAGCCCACGGTGCGCCTCGCCACCCGCGACGACGTCCCCAGGGCCGTACGCACCCTCGCCGCC
GCGTTCGCCGACTACCCCGCCACGCGCCACACCGTCGATCCGGACCGCCACATCGAGCGGGTCACCGAGC
TGCAAGAACTCTTCCTCACGCGCGTCGGGCTCGACATCGGCAAGGTGTGGGTCGCGGACGACGGCGCCGC
GGTGGCGGTCTGGACCACGCCGGAGAGCGTCGAAGCGGGGGCGGTGTTCGCCGAGATCGGCCCGCGCATG
GCCGAGTTGAGCGGTTCCCGGCTGGCCGCGCAGCAACAGATGGAAGGCCTCCTGGCGCCGCACCGGCCCA
AGGAGCCCGCGTGGTTCCTGGCCACCGTCGGCGTCTCGCCCGACCACCAGGGCAAGGGTCTGGGCAGCGC
CGTCGTGCTCCCCGGAGTGGAGGCGGCCGAGCGCGCCGGGGTGCCCGCCTTCCTGGAGACCTCCGCGCCC
CGCAACCTCCCCTTCTACGAGCGGCTCGGCTTCACCGTCACCGCCGACGTCGAGGTGCCCGAAGGACCGC
GCACCTGGTGCATGACCCGCAAGCCCGGTGCCTAAATCGATAGATCCTAATCAACCTCTGGATTACAAAA
TTTGTGAAAGATTGACTGGTATTCTTAACTATGTTGCTCCTTTTACGCTATGTGGATACGCTGCTTTAAT
GCCTTTGTATCATGCTATTGCTTCCCGTATGGCTTTCATTTTCTCCTCCTTGTATAAATCCTGGTTGCTG
TCTCTTTATGAGGAGTTGTGGCCCGTTGTCAGGCAACGTGGCGTGGTGTGCACTGTGTTTGCTGACGCAA
CCCCCACTGGTTGGGGCATTGCCACCACCTGTCAGCTCCTTTCCGGGACTTTCGCTTTCCCCCTCCCTAT
TGCCACGGCGGAACTCATCGCCGCCTGCCTTGCCCGCTGCTGGACAGGGGCTCGGCTGTTGGGCACTGAC
AATTCCGTGGTGTTGTCGGGGAAATCATCGTCCTTTCCTTGGCTGCTCGCCTGTGTTGCCACCTGGATTC
TGCGCGGGACGTCCTTCTGCTACGTCCCTTCGGCCCTCAATCCAGCGGACCTTCCTTCCCGCGGCCTGCT
GCCGGCTCTGCGGCCTCTTCCGCGTCTTCGCCTTCGCCCTCAGACGAGTCGGATCTCCCTTTGGGCCGCC
TCCCCGCCTGAGATCCTTTAAGACCAATGACTTACAAGGCAGCTGTAGATCTTAGCCACTTTTTAAAAGA
AAAGGGGGGACTGGAAGGGCTAATTCACTCCCAACGAAGACAAGATCTGCTTTTTGCTTGTACTGGGTCT
CTCTGGTTAGACCAGATCTGAGCCTGGGAGCTCTCTGGCTAACTAGGGAACCCACTGCTTAAGCCTCAAT
AAAGCTTGCCTTGAGTGCTTCAAGTAGTGTGTGCCCGTCTGTTGTGTGACTCTGGTAACTAGAGATCCCT
CAGACCCTTTTAGTCAGTGTGGAAAATCTCTAGCAGTAGTAGTTCATGTCATCTTATTATTCAGTATTTA
TAACTTGCAAAGAAATGAATATCAGAGAGTGAGAGGCCCGGGTTAATTAAGGAAAGGGCTAGATCATTCT
TGAAGACGAAAGGGCCTCGTGATACGCCTATTTTTATAGGTTAATGTCATGATAATAATGGTTTCTTAGA
CGTCAGGTGGCACTTTTCGGGGAAATGTGCGCGGAACCCCTATTTGTTTATTTTTCTAAATACATTCAAA
TATGTATCCGCTCATGAGACAATAACCCTGATAAATGCTTCAATAATATTGAAAAAGGAAGAGTATGAGT
ATTCAACATTTCCGTGTCGCCCTTATTCCCTTTTTTGCGGCATTTTGCCTTCCTGTTTTTGCTCACCCAG
AAACGCTGGTGAAAGTAAAAGATGCTGAAGATCAGTTGGGTGCACGAGTGGGTTACATCGAACTGGATCT
CAACAGCGGTAAGATCCTTGAGAGTTTTCGCCCCGAAGAACGTTTTCCAATGATGAGCACTTTTAAAGTT
CTGCTATGTGGCGCGGTATTATCCCGTGTTGACGCCGGGCAAGAGCAACTCGGTCGCCGCATACACTATT
CTCAGAATGACTTGGTTGAGTACTCACCAGTCACAGAAAAGCATCTTACGGATGGCATGACAGTAAGAGA
ATTATGCAGTGCTGCCATAACCATGAGTGATAACACTGCGGCCAACTTACTTCTGACAACGATCGGAGGA
CCGAAGGAGCTAACCGCTTTTTTGCACAACATGGGGGATCATGTAACTCGCCTTGATCGTTGGGAACCGG
AGCTGAATGAAGCCATACCAAACGACGAGCGTGACACCACGATGCCTGTAGCAATGGCAACAACGTTGCG
CAAACTATTAACTGGCGAACTACTTACTCTAGCTTCCCGGCAACAATTAATAGACTGGATGGAGGCGGAT
AAAGTTGCAGGACCACTTCTGCGCTCGGCCCTTCCGGCTGGCTGGTTTATTGCTGATAAATCTGGAGCCG
GTGAGCGTGGGTCTCGCGGTATCATTGCAGCACTGGGGCCAGATGGTAAGCCCTCCCGTATCGTAGTTAT
CTACACGACGGGGAGTCAGGCAACTATGGATGAACGAAATAGACAGATCGCTGAGATAGGTGCCTCACTG
ATTAAGCATTGGTAACTGTCAGACCAAGTTTACTCATATATACTTTAGATTGATTTAAAACTTCATTTTT
AATTTAAAAGGATCTAGGTGAAGATCCTTTTTGATAATCTCATGACCAAAATCCCTTAACGTGAGTTTTC
GTTCCACTGAGCGTCAGACCCCGTAGAAAAGATCAAAGGATCTTCTTGAGATCCTTTTTTTCTGCGCGTA
ATCTGCTGCTTGCAAACAAAAAAACCACCGCTACCAGCGGTGGTTTGTTTGCCGGATCAAGAGCTACCAA
CTCTTTTTCCGAAGGTAACTGGCTTCAGCAGAGCGCAGATACCAAATACTGTTCTTCTAGTGTAGCCGTA
GTTAGGCCACCACTTCAAGAACTCTGTAGCACCGCCTACATACCTCGCTCTGCTAATCCTGTTACCAGTG
GCTGCTGCCAGTGGCGATAAGTCGTGTCTTACCGGGTTGGACTCAAGACGATAGTTACCGGATAAGGCGC
AGCGGTCGGGCTGAACGGGGGGTTCGTGCACACAGCCCAGCTTGGAGCGAACGACCTACACCGAACTGAG
ATACCTACAGCGTGAGCTATGAGAAAGCGCCACGCTTCCCGAAGGGAGAAAGGCGGACAGGTATCCGGTA
AGCGGCAGGGTCGGAACAGGAGAGCGCACGAGGGAGCTTCCAGGGGGAAACGCCTGGTATCTTTATAGTC
CTGTCGGGTTTCGCCACCTCTGACTTGAGCGTCGATTTTTGTGATGCTCGTCAGGGGGGCGGAGCCTATG
GAAAAACGCCAGCAACGCGGCCTTTTTACGGTTCCTGGCCTTTTGCTGGCCTTTTGCTCACATGTTCTTT
CCTGCGTTATCCCCTGATTCTGTGGATAACCGTATTACCGCCTTTGAGTGAGCTGATACCGCTCGCCGCA
GCCGAACGACCGAGCGCAGCGAGTCAGTGAGCGAGGAAGCGGAAGAGCGCCCAATACGCAAACCGCCTCT
CCCCGCGCGTTGGCCGATTCATTAATGCAGCAAGCTCATGGCTGACTAATTTTTTTTATTTATGCAGAGG
CCGAGGCCGCCT
Features (pLannotate 1.2.2; 30 found; start..end, strand, type, name):
     73..110     +  CDS            lacI (fragment): lac repressor; lacI; The lac repressor binds to the lac operator to inhibit transcription in E. coli. This inhibition can be relieved by adding lactose or isopropyl-β-D-thiogalactopyranoside (IPTG).
    123..144     +  protein_bind   CAP binding site: CAP binding activates transcription in the presence of cAMP. E. coli catabolite activator protein
    159..189     +  promoter       lac promoter: promoter for the E. coli lac operon
    193..215     +  protein_bind   lac operator (fragment): The lac repressor binds to the lac operator to inhibit transcription in E. coli. This inhibition can be relieved by adding lactose or isopropyl-β-D-thiogalactopyranoside (IPTG). lac repressor encoded by lacI
    247..330     +  polyA_signal   SV40 poly(A) signal (fragment): SV40 polyadenylation signal
    497..826     +  CDS            nef (fragment): NEF_HV1BR - Experimental evidence at protein level: Swiss-Prot protein existence level 1. Extracellular Nef protein targets CD4(+) T-lymphocytes for apoptosis by interacting with CXCR4 surface receptors (PubMed:14990729). From Human immunodeficiency virus type 1 group M subtype B (isolate BRU/LAI) (HIV-1).
    874..1131    +  LTR            5' LTR (truncated): truncated 5' long terminal repeat (LTR) from HIV-1
   1178..1303    +  misc_feature   HIV-1 Ψ: packaging signal of human immunodeficiency virus type 1
   1287..1625    +  CDS            HIV-1 gag (fragment): gag protein from human immunodeficiency virus 1; gag
   1800..2033    +  misc_feature   RRE: The Rev response element (RRE) of HIV-1 allows for Rev-dependent mRNA export from the nucleus to the cytoplasm.
   2410..2510    +  CDS            Rev (fragment): human immunodeficiency virus 1 (HIV-1) Rev protein; rev; enhances nuclear export of unspliced and incompletely spliced viral mRNAs
   2555..2672    +  misc_feature   cPPT/CTS: central polypurine tract and central termination sequence of HIV-1
   2720..3898    +  promoter       EF-1α promoter: strong constitutive promoter for human elongation factor EF-1α
   3919..3939    +  protein_bind   attB1: mutant version of attB; core recombination site for the Gateway® BP reaction BP Clonase™
   3945..7575    +  CDS            EGFR (fragment): precursor of human epidermal growth factor receptor
   7579..7603    -  protein_bind   attB2: mutant version of attB; recombination site for the Gateway® BP reaction BP Clonase™
   7611..7629    +  promoter       T3 promoter: promoter for bacteriophage T3 RNA polymerase
   7655..7673    -  promoter       T7 promoter: promoter for bacteriophage T7 RNA polymerase
   7679..7697    -  protein_bind   attB4 (fragment): mutant version of attB; core recombination site for the Gateway® BP reaction BP Clonase™
   7753..7794    +  CDS            V5 tag: epitope tag from simian virus 5
   7920..8382    +  misc_feature   IRES: internal ribosome entry site (IRES) of the encephalomyocarditis virus (EMCV)
   8396..8993    +  CDS            PuroR (fragment): puromycin N-acetyltransferase; pac from Streptomyces; confers resistance to puromycin
   9009..9597    +  misc_feature   WPRE: woodchuck hepatitis virus posttranscriptional regulatory element
   9605..9670    +  CDS            nef (fragment): NEF_HV1Z2 - Experimental evidence at protein level: Swiss-Prot protein existence level 1. Extracellular Nef protein targets CD4(+) T-lymphocytes for apoptosis by interacting with CXCR4 surface receptors. From Human immunodeficiency virus type 1 group M subtype D (isolate Z2/CDC-Z34) (HIV-1).
   9672..9905    +  LTR            3' LTR (ΔU3): self-inactivating 3' long terminal repeat (LTR) from HIV-1
  10110..10214   +  promoter       AmpR promoter: bla
  10215..11075   +  CDS            AmpR: β-lactamase; bla; confers resistance to ampicillin, carbenicillin, and related antibiotics
  11246..11834   +  rep_origin     ori: high-copy-number ColE1/pMB1/pBR322/pUC origin of replication
  12017..12071   +  CDS            lacI (fragment): lac repressor; lacI; The lac repressor binds to the lac operator to inhibit transcription in E. coli. This inhibition can be relieved by adding lactose or isopropyl-β-D-thiogalactopyranoside (IPTG).
  12077..48      +  rep_origin     SV40 ori (fragment) (across the origin): SV40 origin of replication
