[The description below was written by a language model from this plasmid's Addgene catalogue record and pLannotate feature annotations shown in this document.]
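Description:
pHAGE-EGFR-H835L is a lentiviral expression plasmid of about 12.1 kb built on the pHAGE backbone. It delivers a point-mutant form of the human epidermal growth factor receptor (EGFR H835L) into mammalian cells. In bacteria it is maintained through a high-copy ColE1/pUC-type origin and selected with ampicillin via the β-lactamase gene. Short lac-region remnants and an SV40 origin fragment are also annotated in the backbone.

The transfer cassette is flanked by a truncated HIV-1 5' LTR and a self-inactivating ΔU3 3' LTR. It carries the usual cis-acting elements: the Ψ packaging signal with a partial gag sequence, the Rev response element for nuclear export of the genomic RNA, and the cPPT/CTS, which aids nuclear import and transduction. Between the LTRs, the constitutive human EF-1α promoter drives the EGFR open reading frame, which was introduced by Gateway recombination and is therefore bracketed by attB1 and attB2 sites. A V5 epitope sequence is annotated downstream of attB2, but the record does not state whether it is fused in frame to the receptor. An EMCV IRES then allows the same transcript to translate puromycin N-acetyltransferase, so transduced cells can be selected with puromycin. A WPRE ahead of the 3' LTR enhances transcript expression.

The construct comes from a collection generated for systematic functional annotation of somatic cancer mutations. It is suited to stable expression of this EGFR variant in cell models to assess its functional consequences.
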