Addgene plasmid #116263: pHAGE-EGFR-H835L
Purpose: Lentiviral expression of EGFR H835L
Depositing lab: Gordon Mills & Kenneth Scott. Depositing organization: Baylor College of Medicine. Publication: Systematic Functional Annotation of Somatic Mutations in Cancer. Ng PK, Li J, Jeong KJ, Shao S, Chen H, Tsang YH, Sengupta S, Wang Z, Bhavana VH, Tran R, Soewito S, Minussi DC, Moreno D, Kong K, Dogruluk T, Lu H, Gao J, Tokheim C, Zhou DC, Johnson AM, Zeng J, Ip CKM, Ju Z, Wester M, Yu S, Li Y, Vellano CP, Schultz N, Karchin R, Ding L, Lu Y, Cheung LWT, Chen K, Shaw KR, Meric-Bernstam F, Scott KL, Yi S, Sahni N, Liang H, Mills GB. Cancer Cell. 2018 Mar 12;33(3):450-462.e10. doi: 10.1016/j.ccell.2018.01.021. PubMed 29533785.
Backbone
  Vector backbone: pHAGE
  Vector type: Lentiviral
Growth in bacteria
  Bacterial resistance: Ampicillin, 100 μg/mL
  Growth temperature: 37°C
  Growth strain: Stbl3
  Copy number: High Copy
Gene/Insert
  Gene/Insert name: EGFR
  Species: H. sapiens (human)
  Mutation: H835L
  Entrez Gene: EGFR (a.k.a. ERBB, ERBB1, ERRP, HER1, NISBD2, NNCIS, PIG61, mENA)
  Cloning method: Gateway Cloning
Terms and licenses: Academic/Nonprofit Terms; Industry Terms: Not Available to Industry
How to cite: pHAGE-EGFR-H835L was a gift from Gordon Mills & Kenneth Scott (Addgene plasmid # 116263 ; http://n2t.net/addgene:116263 ; RRID:Addgene_116263)
