>Addgene plasmid #116263 | pHAGE-EGFR-H835L | depositor partial sequence | sequence record 219137 | insert
ATGCGACCCTCCGGGACGGCCGGGGCAGCGCTCCTGGCGCTGCTGGCTGCGCTCTGCCCGGCGAGTCGGG
CTCTGGAGGAAAAGAAAGTTTGCCAAGGCACGAGTAACAAGCTCACGCAGTTGGGCACTTTTGAAGATCA
TTTTCTCAGCCTCCAGAGGATGTTCAATAACTGTGAGGTGGTCCTTGGGAATTTGGAAATTACCTATGTG
CAGAGGAATTATGATCTTTCCTTCTTAAAGACCATCCAGGAGGTGGCTGGTTATGTCCTCATTGCCCTCA
ACACAGTGGAGCGAATTCCTTTGGAAAACCTGCAGATCATCAGAGGAAATATGTACTACGAAAATTCCTA
TGCCTTAGCAGTCTTATCTAACTATGATGCAAATAAAACCGGACTGAAGGAGCTGCCCATGAGAAATTTA
CAGGAAATCCTGCATGGCGCCGTGCGGTTCAGCAACAACCCTGCCCTGTGCAACGTGGAGAGCATCCAGT
GGCGGGACATAGTCAGCAGTGACTTTCTCAGCAACATGTCGATGGACTTCCAGAACCACCTGGGCAGCTG
CCAAAAGTGTGATCCAAGCTGTCCCAATGGGAGCTGCTGGGGTGCAGGAGAGGAGAACTGCCAGAAACTG
ACCAAAATCATCTGTGCCCAGCAGTGCTCCGGGCGCTGCCGTGGCAAGTCCCCCAGTGACTGCTGCCACA
ACCAGTGTGCTGCAGGCTGCACAGGCCCCCGGGAGAGCGACTGCCTGGTCTGCCGCAAATTCCGAGACGA
AGCCACGTGCAAGGACACCTGCCCCCCACTCATGCTCTACAACCCCACCACGTACCAGATGGATGTGAAC
CCCGAGGGCAAATACAGCTTTGGTGCCACCTGCGTGAAGAAGTGTCCCCGTAATTATGTGGTGACAGATC
ACGGCTCGTGCGTCCGAGCCTGTGGGGCCGACAGCTATGAGATGGAGGAAGACGGCGTCCGCAAGTGTAA
GAAGTGCGAAGGGCCTTGCCGCAAAGTGTGTAACGGAATAGGTATTGGTGAATTTAAAGACTCACTCTCC
ATAAATGCTACGAATATTAAACACTTCAAAAACTGCACCTCCATCAGTGGCGATCTCCACATCCTGCCGG
TGGCATTTAGGGGTGACTCCTTCACACATACTCCTCCTCTGGATCCACAGGAACTGGATATTCTGAAAAC
CGTAAAGGAAATCACAGGGTTTTTGCTGATTCAGGCTTGGCCTGAAAACAGGACGGACCTCCATGCCTTT
GAGAACCTAGAAATCATACGCGGCAGGACCAAGCAACATGGTCAGTTTTCTCTTGCAGTCGTCAGCCTGA
ACATAACATCCTTGGGATTACGCTCCCTCAAGGAGATAAGTGATGGAGATGTGATAATTTCAGGAAACAA
AAATTTGTGCTATGCAAATACAATAAACTGGAAAAAACTGTTTGGGACCTCCGGTCAGAAAACCAAAATT
ATAAGCAACAGAGGTGAAAACAGCTGCAAGGCCACAGGCCAGGTCTGCCATGCCTTGTGCTCCCCCGAGG
GCTGCTGGGGCCCGGAGCCCAGGGACTGCGTCTCTTGCCGGAATGTCAGCCGAGGCAGGGAATGCGTGGA
CAAGTGCAACCTTCTGGAGGGTGAGCCAAGGGAGTTTGTGGAGAACTCTGAGTGCATACAGTGCCACCCA
GAGTGCCTGCCTCAGGCCATGAACATCACCTGCACAGGACGGGGACCAGACAACTGTATCCAGTGTGCCC
ACTACATTGACGGCCCCCACTGCGTCAAGACCTGCCCGGCAGGAGTCATGGGAGAAAACAACACCCTGGT
CTGGAAGTACGCAGACGCCGGCCATGTGTGCCACCTGTGCCATCCAAACTGCACCTACGGATGCACTGGG
CCAGGTCTTGAAGGCTGTCCAACGAATGGGCCTAAGATCCCGTCCATCGCCACTGGGATGGTGGGGGCCC
TCCTCTTGCTGCTGGTGGTGGCCCTGGGGATCGGCCTCTTCATGCGAAGGCGCCACATCGTTCGGAAGCG
CACGCTGCGGAGGCTGCTGCAGGAGAGGGAGCTTGTGGAGCCTCTTACACCCAGTGGAGAAGCTCCCAAC
CAAGCTCTCTTGAGGATCTTGAAGGAAACTGAATTCAAAAAGATCAAAGTGCTGGGCTCCGGTGCGTTCG
GCACGGTGTATAAGGGACTCTGGATCCCAGAAGGTGAGAAAGTTAAAATTCCCGTCGCTATCAAGGAATT
AAGAGAAGCAACATCTCCGAAAGCCAACAAGGAAATCCTCGATGAAGCCTACGTGATGGCCAGCGTGGAC
AACCCCCACGTGTGCCGCCTGCTGGGCATCTGCCTCACCTCCACCGTGCAGCTCATCACGCAGCTCATGC
CCTTCGGCTGCCTCCTGGACTATGTCCGGGAACACAAAGACAATATTGGCTCCCAGTACCTGCTCAACTG
GTGTGTGCAGATCGCAAAGGGCATGAACTACTTGGAGGACCGTCGCTTGGTGCTCCGCGACCTGGCAGCC
AGGAACGTACTGGTGAAAACACCGCAGCATGTCAAGATCACAGATTTTGGGCTGGCCAAACTGCTGGGTG
CGGAAGAGAAAGAATACCATGCAGAAGGAGGCAAAGTGCCTATCAAGTGGATGGCATTGGAATCAATTTT
ACACAGAATCTATACCCACCAGAGTGATGTCTGGAGCTACGGGGTGACCGTTTGGGAGTTGATGACCTTT
GGATCCAAGCCATATGACGGAATCCCTGCCAGCGAGATCTCCTCCATCCTGGAGAAAGGAGAACGCCTCC
CTCAGCCACCCATATGTACCATCGATGTCTACATGATCATGGTCAAGTGCTGGATGATAGACGCAGATAG
TCGCCCAAAGTTCCGTGAGTTGATCATCGAATTCTCCAAAATGGCCCGAGACCCCCAGCGCTACCTTGTC
ATTCAGGGGGATGAAAGAATGCATTTGCCAAGTCCTACAGACTCCAACTTCTACCGTGCCCTGATGGATG
AAGAAGACATGGACGACGTGGTGGATGCCGACGAGTACCTCATCCCACAGCAGGGCTTCTTCAGCAGCCC
CTCCACGTCACGGACTCCCCTCCTGAGCTCTCTGAGTGCAACCAGCAACAATTCCACCGTGGCTTGCATT
GATAGAAATGGGCTGCAAAGCTGTCCCATCAAGGAAGACAGCTTCTTGCAGCGATACAGCTCAGACCCCA
CAGGCGCCTTGACTGAGGACAGCATAGACGACACCTTCCTCCCAGTGCCTGAATACATAAACCAGTCCGT
TCCCAAAAGGCCCGCTGGCTCTGTGCAGAATCCTGTCTATCACAATCAGCCTCTGAACCCCGCGCCCAGC
AGAGACCCACACTACCAGGACCCCCACAGCACTGCAGTGGGCAACCCCGAGTATCTCAACACTGTCCAGC
CCACCTGTGTCAACAGCACATTCGACAGCCCTGCCCACTGGGCCCAGAAAGGCAGCCACCAAATTAGCCT
GGACAACCCTGACTACCAGCAGGACTTCTTTCCCAAGGAAGCCAAGCCAAATGGCATCTTTAAGGGCTCC
ACAGCTGAAAATGCAGAATACCTAAGGGTCGCGCCACAAAGCAGTGAATTTATTGGAGCATGA
